Addgene plasmid #90754: MASTL B3.4 gRNA
Purpose: 3rd generation lentiviral gRNA plasmid targeting human MASTL
Depositing lab: Iain Cheeseman. Depositing organization: Whitehead Institute for Biomedical Research. Publication: Large-Scale Analysis of CRISPR/Cas9 Cell-Cycle Knockouts Reveals the Diversity of p53-Dependent Responses to Cell-Cycle Defects. McKinley KL, Cheeseman IM. Dev Cell. 2017 Feb 27;40(4):405-420.e2. doi: 10.1016/j.devcel.2017.01.012. Epub 2017 Feb 16. PubMed 28216383.
Backbone
  Vector backbone: pLenti-sgRNA
  Backbone manufacturer: Eric Lander & David Sabatini labs (Addgene plasmid #71409)
  Backbone size w/o insert (bp): 9151
  Vector type: Lentiviral, CRISPR
  Selectable markers: Puromycin
Growth in bacteria
  Bacterial resistance: Ampicillin, 100 μg/mL
  Growth temperature: 37°C
  Growth strain: NEB Stable
  Copy number: Unknown
Gene/Insert
  Gene/Insert name: MASTL (Guide Designation B3.4) (alt name: pKMKO series)
  gRNA/shRNA sequence: CACCGTTTACACAAGAGCGTCCAG
  Species: H. sapiens (human)
  Promoter: U6
  Cloning method: Restriction Enzyme; 5′ cloning site BsmBI (destroyed during cloning); 3′ cloning site BsmBI (destroyed during cloning)
  Sequencing primers: 5′ hU6-F (5'-GAGGGCCTATTTCCCATGATT-3'); 3′ EF1a-R (5'-CACGGCGACTACTGCACTTA-3')
Terms and licenses: Academic/Nonprofit Terms; Industry Terms: Not Available to Industry
Depositor comments: Please note that gRNA target sequence listed is not strictly the 20nt spacer sequence, but also contains the 5' BsmBI overhang. For more information about knockout human cell lines generated using this plasmid, please see http://cellcycleknockouts.wi.mit.edu/ .
How to cite: MASTL B3.4 gRNA was a gift from Iain Cheeseman (Addgene plasmid # 90754 ; http://n2t.net/addgene:90754 ; RRID:Addgene_90754)
