[The description below was written by a language model from this plasmid's Addgene catalogue record and pLannotate feature annotations shown in this document.]
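Description:
MASTL B3.4 gRNA is a third-generation lentiviral CRISPR guide plasmid built on the pLenti-sgRNA backbone, carrying a single guide RNA directed against human MASTL. The guide oligonucleotides were inserted between BsmBI sites, both of which were destroyed by the cloning. The spacer sits downstream of a human U6 RNA polymerase III promoter and directly upstream of the Streptococcus pyogenes sgRNA scaffold, which is annotated as a tracrRNA fragment. The plasmid does not encode Cas9, so the nuclease must be provided separately, for example by a Cas9-expressing cell line. The depositor notes that the listed guide sequence includes the 5' BsmBI overhang as well as the spacer.

The viral portion runs from an RSV promoter fused to a truncated HIV-1 5' LTR, which makes genomic RNA production Tat-independent. It continues through the Ψ packaging signal with a gag fragment, the RRE for Rev-dependent export, and a cPPT/CTS, and ends at a self-inactivating ΔU3 3' LTR followed by an SV40 poly(A) signal. Within this unit, an EF-1α core promoter drives puromycin N-acetyltransferase for selecting transduced mammalian cells, and a WPRE enhances transcript expression. In bacteria the plasmid is maintained through a high-copy ColE1/pUC-type origin and ampicillin resistance. An f1 ori, an SV40 ori and lac/T3/T7 remnants are also carried over from the backbone.

The sequenced record is 7,301 nt, shorter than the 9,151 bp listed for the empty backbone; the record does not explain the difference. The plasmid belongs to a guide series used to generate knockouts of cell-cycle genes in human cells.
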