Features (pLannotate 1.2.2; 27 found; start..end, strand, type, name):
     88..109     +  protein_bind   CAP binding site: CAP binding activates transcription in the presence of cAMP. E. coli catabolite activator protein
    124..154     +  promoter       lac promoter: promoter for the E. coli lac operon
    162..178     +  protein_bind   lac operator: The lac repressor binds to the lac operator to inhibit transcription in E. coli. This inhibition can be relieved by adding lactose or isopropyl-β-D-thiogalactopyranoside (IPTG). lac repressor encoded by lacI
    223..241     +  promoter       T3 promoter: promoter for bacteriophage T3 RNA polymerase
    269..495     +  promoter       RSV promoter: Rous sarcoma virus enhancer/promoter
    496..676     +  LTR            5' LTR (truncated): truncated 5' long terminal repeat (LTR) from HIV-1
    723..848     +  misc_feature   HIV-1 Ψ: packaging signal of human immunodeficiency virus type 1
    832..1195    +  CDS            HIV-1 gag (fragment): gag protein from human immunodeficiency virus 1; gag
   1341..1574    +  misc_feature   RRE: The Rev response element (RRE) of HIV-1 allows for Rev-dependent mRNA export from the nucleus to the cytoplasm.
   1951..1977    +  CDS            Rev (fragment): human immunodeficiency virus 1 (HIV-1) Rev protein; rev; enhances nuclear export of unspliced and incompletely spliced viral mRNAs
   1981..2221    +  promoter       U6 promoter: RNA polymerase III promoter for human U6 snRNA
   2268..2335    +  misc_RNA       tracrRNA (fragment): trans-activating CRISPR RNA for the Streptococcus pyogenes CRISPR/Cas9 system
   2384..2501    +  misc_feature   cPPT/CTS: central polypurine tract and central termination sequence of HIV-1
   2570..2781    +  promoter       EF-1α core promoter: core promoter for human elongation factor EF-1α
   2807..3406    +  CDS            PuroR (fragment): puromycin N-acetyltransferase; pac from Streptomyces; confers resistance to puromycin
   3422..4010    +  misc_feature   WPRE: woodchuck hepatitis virus posttranscriptional regulatory element
   4061..4080    +  misc_feature   cPPT/CTS (fragment): central polypurine tract and central termination sequence of HIV-1
   4082..4315    +  LTR            3' LTR (ΔU3): self-inactivating 3' long terminal repeat (LTR) from HIV-1
   4393..4514    +  polyA_signal   SV40 poly(A) signal: SV40 polyadenylation signal
   4554..4689    +  rep_origin     SV40 ori: SV40 origin of replication
   4710..4728    -  promoter       T7 promoter: promoter for bacteriophage T7 RNA polymerase
   4736..4891    +  CDS            lacZα (fragment): LacZα fragment of β-galactosidase; lacZ fragment
   4896..5324    +  rep_origin     f1 ori (sequence partly withheld): f1 bacteriophage origin of replication; arrow indicates direction of (+) strand synthesis
   5377..5481    +  promoter       AmpR promoter: bla
   5482..6342    +  CDS            AmpR: β-lactamase; bla; confers resistance to ampicillin, carbenicillin, and related antibiotics
   6513..7101    +  rep_origin     ori: high-copy-number ColE1/pMB1/pBR322/pUC origin of replication
   7284..75      +  CDS            lacI (fragment) (across the origin): lac repressor; lacI; The lac repressor binds to the lac operator to inhibit transcription in E. coli. This inhibition can be relieved by adding lactose or isopropyl-β-D-thiogalactopyranoside (IPTG).
>Addgene plasmid #90754 | MASTL B3.4 gRNA | addgene full sequence | sequence record 183571 | Addgene NGS Result
GCCTCTCCCCGCGCGTTGGCCGATTCATTAATGCAGCTGGCACGACAGGTTTCCCGACTGGAAAGCGGGC
AGTGAGCGCAACGCAATTAATGTGAGTTAGCTCACTCATTAGGCACCCCAGGCTTTACACTTTATGCTTC
CGGCTCGTATGTTGTGTGGAATTGTGAGCGGATAACAATTTCACACAGGAAACAGCTATGACCATGATTA
CGCCAAGCGCGCAATTAACCCTCACTAAAGGGAACAAAAGCTGGAGCTGCAAGCTTAATGTAGTCTTATG
CAATACTCTTGTAGTCTTGCAACATGGTAACGATGAGTTAGCAACATGCCTTACAAGGAGAGAAAAAGCA
CCGTGCATGCCGATTGGTGGAAGTAAGGTGGTACGATCGTGCCTTATTAGGAAGGCAACAGACGGGTCTG
ACATGGATTGGACGAACCACTGAATTGCCGCATTGCAGAGATATTGTATTTAAGTGCCTAGCTCGATACA
TAAACGGGTCTCTCTGGTTAGACCAGATCTGAGCCTGGGAGCTCTCTGGCTAACTAGGGAACCCACTGCT
TAAGCCTCAATAAAGCTTGCCTTGAGTGCTTCAAGTAGTGTGTGCCCGTCTGTTGTGTGACTCTGGTAAC
TAGAGATCCCTCAGACCCTTTTAGTCAGTGTGGAAAATCTCTAGCAGTGGCGCCCGAACAGGGACTTGAA
AGCGAAAGGGAAACCAGAGGAGCTCTCTCGACGCAGGACTCGGCTTGCTGAAGCGCGCACGGCAAGAGGC
GAGGGGCGGCGACTGGTGAGTACGCCAAAAATTTTGACTAGCGGAGGCTAGAAGGAGAGAGATGGGTGCG
AGAGCGTCAGTATTAAGCGGGGGAGAATTAGATCGCGATGGGAAAAAATTCGGTTAAGGCCAGGGGGAAA
GAAAAAATATAAATTAAAACATATAGTATGGGCAAGCAGGGAGCTAGAACGATTCGCAGTTAATCCTGGC
CTGTTAGAAACATCAGAAGGCTGTAGACAAATACTGGGACAGCTACAACCATCCCTTCAGACAGGATCAG
AAGAACTTAGATCATTATATAATACAGTAGCAACCCTCTATTGTGTGCATCAAAGGATAGAGATAAAAGA
CACCAAGGAAGCTTTAGACAAGATAGAGGAAGAGCAAAACAAAAGTAAGACCACCGCACAGCAAGCGGCC
GCTGATCTTCAGACCTGGAGGAGGAGATATGAGGGACAATTGGAGAAGTGAATTATATAAATATAAAGTA
GTAAAAATTGAACCATTAGGAGTAGCACCCACCAAGGCAAAGAGAAGAGTGGTGCAGAGAGAAAAAAGAG
CAGTGGGAATAGGAGCTTTGTTCCTTGGGTTCTTGGGAGCAGCAGGAAGCACTATGGGCGCAGCGTCAAT
GACGCTGACGGTACAGGCCAGACAATTATTGTCTGGTATAGTGCAGCAGCAGAACAATTTGCTGAGGGCT
ATTGAGGCGCAACAGCATCTGTTGCAACTCACAGTCTGGGGCATCAAGCAGCTCCAGGCAAGAATCCTGG
CTGTGGAAAGATACCTAAAGGATCAACAGCTCCTGGGGATTTGGGGTTGCTCTGGAAAACTCATTTGCAC
CACTGCTGTGCCTTGGAATGCTAGTTGGAGTAATAAATCTCTGGAACAGATTTGGAATCACACGACCTGG
ATGGAGTGGGACAGAGAAATTAACAATTACACAAGCTTAATACACTCCTTAATTGAAGAATCGCAAAACC
AGCAAGAAAAGAATGAACAAGAATTATTGGAATTAGATAAATGGGCAAGTTTGTGGAATTGGTTTAACAT
AACAAATTGGCTGTGGTATATAAAATTATTCATAATGATAGTAGGAGGCTTGGTAGGTTTAAGAATAGTT
TTTGCTGTACTTTCTATAGTGAATAGAGTTAGGCAGGGATATTCACCATTATCGTTTCAGACCCACCTCC
CAACCCCGAGGGGACCCAGAGAGGGCCTATTTCCCATGATTCCTTCATATTTGCATATACGATACAAGGC
TGTTAGAGAGATAATTAGAATTAATTTGACTGTAAACACAAAGATATTAGTACAAAATACGTGACGTAGA
AAGTAATAATTTCTTGGGTAGTTTGCAGTTTTAAAATTATGTTTTAAAATGGACTATCATATGCTTACCG
TAACTTGAAAGTATTTCGATTTCTTGGCTTTATATATCTTGTGGAAAGGACGAAACACCGTTTACACAAG
AGCGTCCAGGTTTAAGAGCTATGCTGGAAACAGCATAGCAAGTTTAAATAAGGCTAGTCCGTTATCAACT
TGAAAAAGTGGCACCGAGTCGGTGCTTTTTTTGAATTCTAGATCTTGAGACAAATGGCAGTATTCATCCA
CAATTTTAAAAGAAAAGGGGGGATTGGGGGGTACAGTGCAGGGGAAAGAATAGTAGACATAATAGCAACA
GACATACAAACTAAAGAATTACAAAAACAAATTACAAAAATTCAAAATTTTCGGGTTTATTACAGGGACA
GCAGAGATCCACTTTGGCGCCGGCTCGAGTGGCTCCGGTGCCCGTCAGTGGGCAGAGCGCACATCGCCCA
CAGTCCCCGAGAAGTTGGGGGGAGGGGTCGGCAATTGAACCGGTGCCTAGAGAAGGTGGCGCGGGGTAAA
CTGGGAAAGTGATGTCGTGTACTGGCTCCGCCTTTTTCCCGAGGGTGGGGGAGAACCGTATATAAGTGCA
GTAGTCGCCGTGAACGTTCTTTTTCGCAACGGGTTTGCCGCCAGAACACAGGTGTCGTGACGCGGGATCC
GCCACCATGACCGAGTACAAGCCCACGGTGCGCCTCGCCACCCGCGACGACGTCCCCAGGGCCGTACGCA
CCCTCGCCGCCGCGTTCGCCGACTACCCCGCCACGCGCCACACCGTCGATCCGGACCGCCACATCGAGCG
GGTCACCGAGCTGCAAGAACTCTTCCTCACGCGCGTCGGGCTCGACATCGGCAAGGTGTGGGTCGCGGAC
GACGGCGCCGCGGTGGCGGTCTGGACCACGCCGGAGAGCGTCGAAGCGGGGGCGGTGTTCGCCGAGATCG
GCCCGCGCATGGCCGAGTTGAGCGGTTCCCGGCTGGCCGCGCAGCAACAGATGGAAGGCCTCCTGGCGCC
GCACCGGCCCAAGGAGCCCGCGTGGTTCCTGGCCACCGTCGGAGTCTCGCCCGACCACCAGGGCAAGGGT
CTGGGCAGCGCCGTCGTGCTCCCCGGAGTGGAGGCGGCCGAGCGCGCCGGGGTGCCCGCCTTCCTGGAGA
CCTCCGCGCCCCGCAACCTCCCCTTCTACGAGCGGCTCGGCTTCACCGTCACCGCCGACGTCGAGGTGCC
CGAAGGACCGCGCACCTGGTGCATGACCCGCAAGCCCGGTGCCTGAACGCGTTAAGTCGACAATCAACCT
CTGGATTACAAAATTTGTGAAAGATTGACTGGTATTCTTAACTATGTTGCTCCTTTTACGCTATGTGGAT
ACGCTGCTTTAATGCCTTTGTATCATGCTATTGCTTCCCGTATGGCTTTCATTTTCTCCTCCTTGTATAA
ATCCTGGTTGCTGTCTCTTTATGAGGAGTTGTGGCCCGTTGTCAGGCAACGTGGCGTGGTGTGCACTGTG
TTTGCTGACGCAACCCCCACTGGTTGGGGCATTGCCACCACCTGTCAGCTCCTTTCCGGGACTTTCGCTT
TCCCCCTCCCTATTGCCACGGCGGAACTCATCGCCGCCTGCCTTGCCCGCTGCTGGACAGGGGCTCGGCT
GTTGGGCACTGACAATTCCGTGGTGTTGTCGGGGAAATCATCGTCCTTTCCTTGGCTGCTCGCCTGTGTT
GCCACCTGGATTCTGCGCGGGACGTCCTTCTGCTACGTCCCTTCGGCCCTCAATCCAGCGGACCTTCCTT
CCCGCGGCCTGCTGCCGGCTCTGCGGCCTCTTCCGCGTCTTCGCCTTCGCCCTCAGACGAGTCGGATCTC
CCTTTGGGCCGCCTCCCCGCGTCGACTTTAAGACCAATGACTTACAAGGCAGCTGTAGATCTTAGCCACT
TTTTAAAAGAAAAGGGGGGACTGGAAGGGCTAATTCACTCCCAACGAAGACAAGATCTGCTTTTTGCTTG
TACTGGGTCTCTCTGGTTAGACCAGATCTGAGCCTGGGAGCTCTCTGGCTAACTAGGGAACCCACTGCTT
AAGCCTCAATAAAGCTTGCCTTGAGTGCTTCAAGTAGTGTGTGCCCGTCTGTTGTGTGACTCTGGTAACT
AGAGATCCCTCAGACCCTTTTAGTCAGTGTGGAAAATCTCTAGCAGTACGTATAGTAGTTCATGTCATCT
TATTATTCAGTATTTATAACTTGCAAAGAAATGAATATCAGAGAGTGAGAGGAACTTGTTTATTGCAGCT
TATAATGGTTACAAATAAAGCAATAGCATCACAAATTTCACAAATAAAGCATTTTTTTCACTGCATTCTA
GTTGTGGTTTGTCCAAACTCATCAATGTATCTTATCATGTCTGGCTCTAGCTATCCCGCCCCTAACTCCG
CCCATCCCGCCCCTAACTCCGCCCAGTTCCGCCCATTCTCCGCCCCATGGCTGACTAATTTTTTTTATTT
ATGCAGAGGCCGAGGCCGCCTCGGCCTCTGAGCTATTCCAGAAGTAGTGAGGAGGCTTTTTTGGAGGCCT
AGGGACGTACCCAATTCGCCCTATAGTGAGTCGTATTACGCGCGCTCACTGGCCGTCGTTTTACAACGTC
GTGACTGGGAAAACCCTGGCGTTACCCAACTTAATCGCCTTGCAGCACATCCCCCTTTCGCCAGCTGGCG
TAATAGCGAAGAGGCCCGCACCGATCGCCCTTCCCAACAGTTGCGCAGCCTGAATGGCGAATGGG
[124 nt withheld, positions 4896-5019]
C
[91 nt withheld, positions 5021-5111]
A
[49 nt withheld, positions 5113-5161]
CCTTTGACGTTGGAGTCCACGTTCTTT
[37 nt withheld, positions 5189-5225]
ACCCTATCTCGGTCTATTCTTTTGATTTATAAGGGATTTTGCCGATTTCGGCCTATTGGTTAAAAAATGA
GCTGATTTAACAAAAATTTAACGCGAATTTTAACAAAATATTAACGCTTACAATTTAGGTGGCACTTTTC
GGGGAAATGTGCGCGGAACCCCTATTTGTTTATTTTTCTAAATACATTCAAATATGTATCCGCTCATGAG
ACAATAACCCTGATAAATGCTTCAATAATATTGAAAAAGGAAGAGTATGAGTATTCAACATTTCCGTGTC
GCCCTTATTCCCTTTTTTGCGGCATTTTGCCTTCCTGTTTTTGCTCACCCAGAAACGCTGGTGAAAGTAA
AAGATGCTGAAGATCAGTTGGGTGCACGAGTGGGTTACATCGAACTGGATCTCAACAGCGGTAAGATCCT
TGAGAGTTTTCGCCCCGAAGAACGTTTTCCAATGATGAGCACTTTTAAAGTTCTGCTATGTGGCGCGGTA
TTATCCCGTATTGACGCCGGGCAAGAGCAACTCGGTCGCCGCATACACTATTCTCAGAATGACTTGGTTG
AGTACTCACCAGTCACAGAAAAGCATCTTACGGATGGCATGACAGTAAGAGAATTATGCAGTGCTGCCAT
AACCATGAGTGATAACACTGCGGCCAACTTACTTCTGACAACGATCGGAGGACCGAAGGAGCTAACCGCT
TTTTTGCACAACATGGGGGATCATGTAACTCGCCTTGATCGTTGGGAACCGGAGCTGAATGAAGCCATAC
CAAACGACGAGCGTGACACCACGATGCCTGTAGCAATGGCAACAACGTTGCGCAAACTATTAACTGGCGA
ACTACTTACTCTAGCTTCCCGGCAACAATTAATAGACTGGATGGAGGCGGATAAAGTTGCAGGACCACTT
CTGCGCTCGGCCCTTCCGGCTGGCTGGTTTATTGCTGATAAATCTGGAGCCGGTGAGCGTGGGTCTCGCG
GTATCATTGCAGCACTGGGGCCAGATGGTAAGCCCTCCCGTATCGTAGTTATCTACACGACGGGGAGTCA
GGCAACTATGGATGAACGAAATAGACAGATCGCTGAGATAGGTGCCTCACTGATTAAGCATTGGTAACTG
TCAGACCAAGTTTACTCATATATACTTTAGATTGATTTAAAACTTCATTTTTAATTTAAAAGGATCTAGG
TGAAGATCCTTTTTGATAATCTCATGACCAAAATCCCTTAACGTGAGTTTTCGTTCCACTGAGCGTCAGA
CCCCGTAGAAAAGATCAAAGGATCTTCTTGAGATCCTTTTTTTCTGCGCGTAATCTGCTGCTTGCAAACA
AAAAAACCACCGCTACCAGCGGTGGTTTGTTTGCCGGATCAAGAGCTACCAACTCTTTTTCCGAAGGTAA
CTGGCTTCAGCAGAGCGCAGATACCAAATACTGTTCTTCTAGTGTAGCCGTAGTTAGGCCACCACTTCAA
GAACTCTGTAGCACCGCCTACATACCTCGCTCTGCTAATCCTGTTACCAGTGGCTGCTGCCAGTGGCGAT
AAGTCGTGTCTTACCGGGTTGGACTCAAGACGATAGTTACCGGATAAGGCGCAGCGGTCGGGCTGAACGG
GGGGTTCGTGCACACAGCCCAGCTTGGAGCGAACGACCTACACCGAACTGAGATACCTACAGCGTGAGCT
ATGAGAAAGCGCCACGCTTCCCGAAGGGAGAAAGGCGGACAGGTATCCGGTAAGCGGCAGGGTCGGAACA
GGAGAGCGCACGAGGGAGCTTCCAGGGGGAAACGCCTGGTATCTTTATAGTCCTGTCGGGTTTCGCCACC
TCTGACTTGAGCGTCGATTTTTGTGATGCTCGTCAGGGGGGCGGAGCCTATGGAAAAACGCCAGCAACGC
GGCCTTTTTACGGTTCCTGGCCTTTTGCTGGCCTTTTGCTCACATGTTCTTTCCTGCGTTATCCCCTGAT
TCTGTGGATAACCGTATTACCGCCTTTGAGTGAGCTGATACCGCTCGCCGCAGCCGAACGACCGAGCGCA
GCGAGTCAGTGAGCGAGGAAGCGGAAGAGCGCCCAATACGCAAACC
